>Addgene plasmid #127471 | pZF-BCB | addgene full sequence | sequence record 248528 | Addgene NGS Result
TATACATATGGAACGTCCGTACGCTTGCCCGGTTGAATCTTGCGACCGTCGTTTCTCTCGTAACTTCATC
CTGCAGCGTCATATTAGAATTCATACTGGACAAAAACCATTCCAATGTAGAATTTGTATGAGAAATTTCT
CTCAGCGTTCTTCTCTGGTTCGTCACATCCGTACCCACACCGGTGAAAAACCGTTCGCTTGCGACATCTG
CGGTCGTAAATTCGCTCGTCACGACCAGCTGACCCGTCACACCAAAATCCACCTGCGTCAGTAAGATCCG
GCTGCTAACAAAGCCCGAAAGGAAGCTGAGTTGGCTGCTGCCACCGCTGAGCAATAACTAGCATAACCCC
TTGGGGCCTCTAAACGGGTCTTGAGGGGTTTTTTGCTGAAAGGAGGAACTATATCCGGATTGGCGAATGG
G
[124 nt withheld, positions 422-545]
C
[91 nt withheld, positions 547-637]
A
[49 nt withheld, positions 639-687]
CCTTTGACGTTGGAGTCCACGTTCTTT
[37 nt withheld, positions 715-751]
ACCCTATCTCGGTCTATTCTTTTGATTTATAAGGGATTTTGCCGATTTCGGCCTATTGGTTAAAAAATGA
GCTGATTTAACAAAAATTTAACGCGAATTTTAACAAAATATTAACGCTTACAATTTAGGTGGCACTTTTC
GGGGAAATGTGCGCGGAACCCCTATTTGTTTATTTTTCTAAATACATTCAAATATGTATCCGCTCATGAG
ACAATAACCCTGATAAATGCTTCAATAATATTGAAAAAGGAAGAGTATGAGTATTCAACATTTCCGTGTC
GCCCTTATTCCCTTTTTTGCGGCATTTTGCCTTCCTGTTTTTGCTCACCCAGAAACGCTGGTGAAAGTAA
AAGATGCTGAAGATCAGTTGGGTGCACGAGTGGGTTACATCGAACTGGATCTCAACAGCGGTAAGATCCT
TGAGAGTTTTCGCCCCGAAGAACGTTTTCCAATGATGAGCACTTTTAAAGTTCTGCTATGTGGCGCGGTA
TTATCCCGTATTGACGCCGGGCAAGAGCAACTCGGTCGCCGCATACACTATTCTCAGAATGACTTGGTTG
AGTACTCACCAGTCACAGAAAAGCATCTTACGGATGGCATGACAGTAAGAGAATTATGCAGTGCTGCCAT
AACCATGAGTGATAACACTGCGGCCAACTTACTTCTGACAACGATCGGAGGACCGAAGGAGCTAACCGCT
TTTTTGCACAACATGGGGGATCATGTAACTCGCCTTGATCGTTGGGAACCGGAGCTGAATGAAGCCATAC
CAAACGACGAGCGTGACACCACGATGCCTGCAGCAATGGCAACAACGTTGCGCAAACTATTAACTGGCGA
ACTACTTACTCTAGCTTCCCGGCAACAATTAATAGACTGGATGGAGGCGGATAAAGTTGCAGGACCACTT
CTGCGCTCGGCCCTTCCGGCTGGCTGGTTTATTGCTGATAAATCTGGAGCCGGTGAGCGTGGGTCTCGCG
GTATCATTGCAGCACTGGGGCCAGATGGTAAGCCCTCCCGTATCGTAGTTATCTACACGACGGGGAGTCA
GGCAACTATGGATGAACGAAATAGACAGATCGCTGAGATAGGTGCCTCACTGATTAAGCATTGGTAACTG
TCAGACCAAGTTTACTCATATATACTTTAGATTGATTTAAAACTTCATTTTTAATTTAAAAGGATCTAGG
TGAAGATCCTTTTTGATAATCTCATGACCAAAATCCCTTAACGTGAGTTTTCGTTCCACTGAGCGTCAGA
CCCCGTAGAAAAGATCAAAGGATCTTCTTGAGATCCTTTTTTTCTGCGCGTAATCTGCTGCTTGCAAACA
AAAAAACCACCGCTACCAGCGGTGGTTTGTTTGCCGGATCAAGAGCTACCAACTCTTTTTCCGAAGGTAA
CTGGCTTCAGCAGAGCGCAGATACCAAATACTGTCCTTCTAGTGTAGCCGTAGTTAGGCCACCACTTCAA
GAACTCTGTAGCACCGCCTACATACCTCGCTCTGCTAATCCTGTTACCAGTGGCTGCTGCCAGTGGCGAT
AAGTCGTGTCTTACCGGGTTGGACTCAAGACGATAGTTACCGGATAAGGCGCAGCGGTCGGGCTGAACGG
GGGGTTCGTGCACACAGCCCAGCTTGGAGCGAACGACCTACACCGAACTGAGATACCTACAGCGTGAGCT
ATGAGAAAGCGCCACGCTTCCCGAAGGGAGAAAGGCGGACAGGTATCCGGTAAGCGGCAGGGTCGGAACA
GGAGAGCGCACGAGGGAGCTTCCAGGGGGAAACGCCTGGTATCTTTATAGTCCTGTCGGGTTTCGCCACC
TCTGACTTGAGCGTCGATTTTTGTGATGCTCGTCAGGGGGGCGGAGCCTATGGAAAAACGCCAGCAACGC
GGCCTTTTTACGGTTCCTGGCCTTTTGCTGGCCTTTTGCTCACATGTTCTTTCCTGCGTTATCCCCTGAT
TCTGTGGATAACCGTATTACCGCCTTTGAGTGAGCTGATACCGCTCGCCGCAGCCGAACGACCGAGCGCA
GCGAGTCAGTGAGCGAGGAAGCGGAAGAGCGCCTGATGCGGTATTTTCTCCTTACGCATCTGTGCGGTAT
TTCACACCGCAATGGTGCACTCTCAGTACAATCTGCTCTGATGCCGCATAGTTAAGCCAGTATACACTCC
GCTATCGCTACGTGACTGGGTCATGGCTGCGCCCCGACACCCGCCAACACCCGCTGACGCGCCCTGACGG
GCTTGTCTGCTCCCGGCATCCGCTTACAGACAAGCTGTGACCGTCTCCGGGAGCTGCATGTGTCAGAGGT
TTTCACCGTCATCACCGAAACGCGCGAGGCAGCTGCGGTAAAGCTCATCAGCGTGGTCGTGAAGCGATTC
ACAGATGTCTGCCTGTTCATCCGCGTCCAGCTCGTTGAGTTTCTCCAGAAGCGTTAATGTCTGGCTTCTG
ATAAAGCGGGCCATGTTAAGGGCGGTTTTTTCCTGTTTGGTCACTGATGCCTCCGTGTAAGGGGGATTTC
TGTTCATGGGGGTAATGATACCGATGAAACGAGAGAGGATGCTCACGATACGGGTTACTGATGATGAACA
TGCCCGGTTACTGGAACGTTGTGAGGGTAAACAACTGGCGGTATGGATGCGGCGGGACCAGAGAAAAATC
ACTCAGGGTCAATGCCAGCGCTTCGTTAATACAGATGTAGGTGTTCCACAGGGTAGCCAGCAGCATCCTG
CGATGCAGATCCGGAACATAATGGTGCAGGGCGCTGACTTCCGCGTTTCCAGACTTTACGAAACACGGAA
ACCGAAGACCATTCATGTTGTTGCTCAGGTCGCAGACGTTTTGCAGCAGCAGTCGCTTCACGTTCGCTCG
CGTATCGGTGATTCATTCTGCTAACCAGTAAGGCAACCCCGCCAGCCTAGCCGGGTCCTCAACGACAGGA
GCACGATCATGCGCACCCGTGGGGCCGCCATGCCGGCGATAATGGCCTGCTTCTCGCCGAAACGTTTGGT
GGCGGGACCAGTGACGAAGGCTTGAGCGAGGGCGTGCAAGATTCCGAATACCGCAAGCGACAGGCCGATC
ATCGTCGCGCTCCAGCGAAAGCGGTCCTCGCCGAAAATGACCCAGAGCGCTGCCGGCACCTGTCCTACGA
GTTGCATGATAAAGAAGACAGTCATAAGTGCGGCGACGATAGTCATGCCCCGCGCCCACCGGAAGGAGCT
GACTGGGTTGAAGGCTCTCAAGGGCATCGGTCGAGATCCCGGTGCCTAATGAGTGAGCTAACTTACATTA
ATTGCGTTGCGCTCACTGCCCGCTTTCCAGTCGGGAAACCTGTCGTGCCAGCTGCATTAATGAATCGGCC
AACGCGCGGGGAGAGGCGGTTTGCGTATTGGGCGCCAGGGTGGTTTTTCTTTTCACCAGTGAGACGGGCA
ACAGCTGATTGCCCTTCACCGCCTGGCCCTGAGAGAGTTGCAGCAAGCGGTCCACGCTGGTTTGCCCCAG
CAGGCGAAAATCCTGTTTGATGGTGGTTAACGGCGGGATATAACATGAGCTGTCTTCGGTATCGTCGTAT
CCCACTACCGAGATATCCGCACCAACGCGCAGCCCGGACTCGGTAATGGCGCGCATTGCGCCCAGCGCCA
TCTGATCGTTGGCAACCAGCATCGCAGTGGGAACGATGCCCTCATTCAGCATTTGCATGGTTTGTTGAAA
ACCGGACATGGCACTCCAGTCGCCTTCCCGTTCCGCTATCGGCTGAATTTGATTGCGAGTGAGATATTTA
TGCCAGCCAGCCAGACGCAGACGCGCCGAGACAGAACTTAATGGGCCCGCTAACAGCGCGATTTGCTGGT
GACCCAATGCGACCAGATGCTCCACGCCCAGTCGCGTACCGTCTTCATGGGAGAAAATAATACTGTTGAT
GGGTGTCTGGTCAGAGACATCAAGAAATAACGCCGGAACATTAGTGCAGGCAGCTTCCACAGCAATGGCA
TCCTGGTCATCCAGCGGATAGTTAATGATCAGCCCACTGACGCGTTGCGCGAGAAGATTGTGCACCGCCG
CTTTACAGGCTTCGACGCCGCTTCGTTCTACCATCGACACCACCACGCTGGCACCCAGTTGATCGGCGCG
AGATTTAATCGCCGCGACAATTTGCGACGGCGCGTGCAGGGCCAGACTGGAGGTGGCAACGCCAATCAGC
AACGACTGTTTGCCCGCCAGTTGTTGTGCCACGCGGTTGGGAATGTAATTCAGCTCCGCCATCGCCGCTT
CCACTTTTTCCCGCGTTTTCGCAGAAACGTGGCTGGCCTGGTTCACCACGCGGGAAACGGTCTGATAAGA
GACACCGGCATACTCTGCGACATCGTATAACGTTACTGGTTTCACATTCACCACCCTGAATTGACTCTCT
TCCGGGCGCTATCATGCCATACCGCGAAAGGTTTTGCGCCATTCGATGGTGTCCGGGATCTCGACGCTCT
CCCTTATGCGACTCCTGCATTAGGAAGCAGCCCAGTAGTAGGTTGAGGCCGTTGAGCACCGCCGCCGCAA
GGAATGGTGCATGCAAGGAGATGGCGCCCAACAGTCCCCCGGCCACGGGGCCTGCCACCATACCCACGCC
GAAACAAGCGCTCATGAGCCCGAAGTGGCGAGCCCGATCTTCCCCATCGGTGATGTCGGCGATATAGGCG
CCAGCAACCGCACCTGTGGCGCCGGTGATGCCGGCCACGATGCGTCCGGCGTAGAGGATCGAGATCGATC
TCGATCCCGCGAAATTAATACGACTCACTATAGGGGAATTGTGAGCGGATAACAATTCCCCTCTAGAAAT
AATTTTGTTTAACTTTAAGAAGGAGA
Features (pLannotate 1.2.2; 18 found; start..end, strand, type, name):
     41..130     +  CDS            EGR1 (fragment): EGR1_SERCA - Also known as ZENK From Serinus canaria (Island canary) (Fringilla canaria).
    281..330     +  CDS            SET1 (fragment): solubility-enhancement tag derived from T7 phage gene 10B
    338..385     +  terminator     T7 terminator: transcription terminator for bacteriophage T7 RNA polymerase
    422..850     +  rep_origin     f1 ori (sequence partly withheld): f1 bacteriophage origin of replication; arrow indicates direction of (+) strand synthesis
    903..1007    +  promoter       AmpR promoter: bla
   1008..1868    +  CDS            AmpR: β-lactamase; bla; confers resistance to ampicillin, carbenicillin, and related antibiotics
   2039..2627    +  rep_origin     ori: high-copy-number ColE1/pMB1/pBR322/pUC origin of replication
   2813..2952    -  misc_feature   bom: basis of mobility region from pBR322
   3054..3245    -  CDS            rop: Rop protein, which maintains plasmids at low copy number; rop
   3262..3642    +  CDS            YPB1_ECOLX: Protein predicted: Swiss-Prot protein existence level 4. From Escherichia coli.
   3714..4005    -  CDS            TcR (fragment): tetracycline efflux protein; tet; confers resistance to tetracycline
   4020..4041    -  protein_bind   CAP binding site: CAP binding activates transcription in the presence of cAMP. E. coli catabolite activator protein
   4054..5136    -  CDS            lacI: lac repressor; lacI; The lac repressor binds to the lac operator to inhibit transcription in E. coli. This inhibition can be relieved by adding lactose or isopropyl-β-D-thiogalactopyranoside (IPTG).
   5137..5214    -  promoter       lacI promoter: lacI
   5222..5501    -  CDS            TcR (fragment): tetracycline efflux protein; tet; confers resistance to tetracycline
   5527..5545    +  promoter       T7 promoter: promoter for bacteriophage T7 RNA polymerase
   5546..5570    +  protein_bind   lac operator: The lac repressor binds to the lac operator to inhibit transcription in E. coli. This inhibition can be relieved by adding lactose or isopropyl-β-D-thiogalactopyranoside (IPTG). lac repressor encoded by lacI
   5585..5607    +  RBS            RBS: efficient ribosome binding site from bacteriophage T7 gene 10 (Olins and Rangwala, 1989)
