[The description below was written by a language model from this plasmid's Addgene catalogue record and pLannotate feature annotations shown in this document.]
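Description:
pZF-BCB is a pET-21a-based bacterial plasmid (about 5.6 kb in total) that carries the coding sequence for ZF-BCB, a synthetic zinc finger transcription factor. It is catalogued as a vector for cell-free transcription–translation. The 267 bp insert sits downstream of a T7 promoter, a lac operator and the efficient ribosome binding site from phage T7 gene 10, and a T7 terminator follows it. Because the sequence record is circular, the promoter, operator and RBS lie at the end of the numbering and the open reading frame begins at the start. The annotation software labels part of the insert as a fragment resembling EGR1 (also called ZENK), a natural zinc finger protein, which fits an engineered zinc finger array built on that kind of scaffold. It also flags a short match to a T7 gene 10B-derived solubility tag just before the terminator. The record does not say whether this stretch is translated as part of the protein.

The rest of the plasmid is standard pET backbone. It has a ColE1/pBR322-type origin with the bom and rop elements, although the catalogue lists the plasmid as high copy. An f1 origin allows single-stranded DNA production, and β-lactamase provides ampicillin selection. A lacI cassette supplies repressor for the lac operator. The tetracycline resistance fragments are non-functional remnants of pBR322. The plasmid is propagated in a cloning strain. According to the associated work, it supplies a T7-driven template for a synthetic DNA-binding regulator used in building and characterising gene-regulatory networks in cell-free expression systems.
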