Addgene plasmid #127471: pZF-BCB
Purpose: coding sequence for synthetic zinc finger ZF-BCB
Depositing lab: Sebastian Maerkl. Depositing organization: Swiss Federal Institute of Technology (EPFL). Publication: Cell-free gene-regulatory network engineering with synthetic transcription factors. Swank Z, Laohakunakorn N, Maerkl SJ. Proc Natl Acad Sci U S A. 2019 Mar 26;116(13):5892-5901. doi: 10.1073/pnas.1816591116. Epub 2019 Mar 8. PubMed 30850530.
Backbone
  Vector backbone: pET-21a
  Backbone size w/o insert (bp): 5344
  Total vector size (bp): 5607
  Vector type: cell-free transcription–translation
Growth in bacteria
  Bacterial resistance: Ampicillin, 100 μg/mL
  Growth temperature: 37°C
  Growth strain: DH5alpha
  Copy number: High Copy
Gene/Insert
  Gene/Insert name: ZF-BCB synthetic transcription factor
  Insert size (bp): 267
  Promoter: T7
  Cloning method: Ligation Independent Cloning
  Sequencing primers: 5′ ATGCGTCCGGCGTAG; 3′ AACCCCTCAAGACCCG
Terms and licenses: Academic/Nonprofit Terms; Industry Terms: Not Available to Industry
Depositor comments: Integrating Gene Synthesis and Microfluidic Protein Analysis for Rapid Protein Engineering. NAR. 2016 April; 44(7): e68. doi:10.1093/nar/gkv1497.
How to cite: pZF-BCB was a gift from Sebastian Maerkl (Addgene plasmid # 127471 ; http://n2t.net/addgene:127471 ; RRID:Addgene_127471)
